>Addgene plasmid #213714 | pGST-EGFP-GPIBY55 | addgene full sequence | sequence record 422966 | Addgene NGS Result
TAGTTATTAATAGTAATCAATTACGGGGTCATTAGTTCATAGCCCATATATGGAGTTCCGCGTTACATAA
CTTACGGTAAATGGCCCGCCTGGCTGACCGCCCAACGACCCCCGCCCATTGACGTCAATAATGACGTATG
TTCCCATAGTAACGCCAATAGGGACTTTCCATTGACGTCAATGGGTGGAGTATTTACGGTAAACTGCCCA
CTTGGCAGTACATCAAGTGTATCATATGCCAAGTACGCCCCCTATTGACGTCAATGACGGTAAATGGCCC
GCCTGGCATTATGCCCAGTACATGACCTTATGGGACTTTCCTACTTGGCAGTACATCTACGTATTAGTCA
TCGCTATTACCATGGTGATGCGGTTTTGGCAGTACATCAATGGGCGTGGATAGCGGTTTGACTCACGGGG
ATTTCCAAGTCTCCACCCCATTGACGTCAATGGGAGTTTGTTTTGGCACCAAAATCAACGGGACTTTCCA
AAATGTCGTAACAACTCCGCCCCATTGACGCAAATGGGCGGTAGGCGTGTACGGTGGGAGGTCTATATAA
GCAGAGCTGGTTTAGTGAACCGTCAGATCCGCTAGCGCTACCGGTACCATGCTGCTGGAGCCTGGCAGAG
GCTGCTGCGCTCTGGCCATCCTGCTGGCCATCGTGGACATCCAGAGCGGAGGCAGCGCCTGGAGCCACCC
TCAGATGGGCTCCCCTATACTAGGTTATTGGAAAATTAAGGGCCTTGTGCAACCCACTCGACTTCTTTTG
GAATATCTTGAAGAAAAATATGAAGAGCATTTGTATGAGCGCGATGAAGGTGATAAATGGCGAAACAAAA
AGTTTGAATTGGGTTTGGAGTTTCCCAATCTTCCTTATTATATTGATGGTGATGTTAAATTAACACAGTC
TATGGCCATCATACGTTATATAGCTGACAAGCACAACATGTTGGGTGGTTGTCCAAAAGAGCGTGCAGAG
ATTTCAATGCTTGAAGGAGCGGTTTTGGATATTAGATACGGTGTTTCGAGAATTGCATATAGTAAAGACT
TTGAAACTCTCAAAGTTGATTTTCTTAGCAAGCTACCTGAAATGCTGAAAATGTTCGAAGATCGTTTATG
TCATAAAACATATTTAAATGGTGATCATGTAACCCATCCTGACTTCATGTTGTATGACGCTCTTGATGTT
GTTTTATACATGGACCCAATGTGCCTGGATGCGTTCCCAAAATTAGTTTGTTTTAAAAAACGTATTGAAG
CTATCCCACAAATTGATAAGTACTTGAAATCCAGCAAGTATATAGCATGGCCTTTGCAGGGCTGGCAAGC
CACGTTTGGTGGTGGCGACCATCCTCCAAAATCGGATCTGGTTCCGCGTGGATCCCCGGTCGCCACCATG
GTGAGCAAGGGCGAGGAGCTGTTCACCGGGGTGGTGCCCATCCTGGTCGAGCTGGACGGCGACGTAAACG
GCCACAAGTTCAGCGTGTCCGGCGAGGGCGAGGGCGATGCCACCTACGGCAAGCTGACCCTGAAGTTCAT
CTGCACCACCGGCAAGCTGCCCGTGCCCTGGCCCACCCTCGTGACCACCCTGACCTACGGCGTGCAGTGC
TTCAGCCGCTACCCCGACCACATGAAGCAGCACGACTTCTTCAAGTCCGCCATGCCCGAAGGCTACGTCC
AGGAGCGCACCATCTTCTTCAAGGACGACGGCAACTACAAGACCCGCGCCGAGGTGAAGTTCGAGGGCGA
CACCCTGGTGAACCGCATCGAGCTGAAGGGCATCGACTTCAAGGAGGACGGCAACATCCTGGGGCACAAG
CTGGAGTACAACTACAACAGCCACAACGTCTATATCATGGCCGACAAGCAGAAGAACGGCATCAAGGTGA
ACTTCAAGATCCGCCACAACATCGAGGACGGCAGCGTGCAGCTCGCCGACCACTACCAGCAGAACACCCC
CATCGGCGACGGCCCCGTGCTGCTGCCCGACAACCACTACCTGAGCACCCAGTCCGCCCTGAGCAAAGAC
CCCAACGAGAAGCGCGATCACATGGTCCTGCTGGAGTTCGTGACCGCCGCCGGGATCACTCTCGGCATGG
ACGAGCTGTACAAGTCCGGCCGGACTCAGATCCGGCAGCACCTGGAGTTCAGCCACAACGAGGGCACCCT
GAGCAGCGGCTTCCTCCAGGAGAAGGTGTGGGTGATGCTGGTGACCAGCCTGGTGGCTCTCCAGGCCCTG
TAGAGATCTCGAGCTCAAGCTTCGAATTCTGCAGTCGACGGTACCGCGGGCCCGGGATCCACCGGATCTA
GATAACTGATCATAATCAGCCATACCACATTTGTAGAGGTTTTACTTGCTTTAAAAAACCTCCCACACCT
CCCCCTGAACCTGAAACATAAAATGAATGCAATTGTTGTTGTTAACTTGTTTATTGCAGCTTATAATGGT
TACAAATAAAGCAATAGCATCACAAATTTCACAAATAAAGCATTTTTTTCACTGCATTCTAGTTGTGGTT
TGTCCAAACTCATCAATGTATCTTAACGCGTAAATTGTAAGCGTTAATATTTTGTTAAAATTCGCGTTAA
ATTTTTGTTAAATCAGCTCATTTTTTAACCAATAGGCCGAAATCGGCAAAATCCCTTATAAATCAAAAGA
ATAGACCGAGATAGGGT
[37 nt withheld, positions 2678-2714]
AAAGAACGTGGACTCCAACGTCAAAGG
[49 nt withheld, positions 2742-2790]
T
[91 nt withheld, positions 2792-2882]
G
[124 nt withheld, positions 2884-3007]
CAGGTGGCACTTTTCGGGGAAATGTGCGCGGAACCCCTATTTGTTTATTTTTCTAAATACATTCAAATAT
GTATCCGCTCATGAGACAATAACCCTGATAAATGCTTCAATAATATTGAAAAAGGAAGAGTCCTGAGGCG
GAAAGAACCAGCTGTGGAATGTGTGTCAGTTAGGGTGTGGAAAGTCCCCAGGCTCCCCAGCAGGCAGAAG
TATGCAAAGCATGCATCTCAATTAGTCAGCAACCAGGTGTGGAAAGTCCCCAGGCTCCCCAGCAGGCAGA
AGTATGCAAAGCATGCATCTCAATTAGTCAGCAACCATAGTCCCGCCCCTAACTCCGCCCATCCCGCCCC
TAACTCCGCCCAGTTCCGCCCATTCTCCGCCCCATGGCTGACTAATTTTTTTTATTTATGCAGAGGCCGA
GGCCGCCTCGGCCTCTGAGCTATTCCAGAAGTAGTGAGGAGGCTTTTTTGGAGGCCTAGGCTTTTGCAAA
GATCGATCAAGAGACAGGATGAGGATCGTTTCGCATGATTGAACAAGATGGATTGCACGCAGGTTCTCCG
GCCGCTTGGGTGGAGAGGCTATTCGGCTATGACTGGGCACAACAGACAATCGGCTGCTCTGATGCCGCCG
TGTTCCGGCTGTCAGCGCAGGGGCGCCCGGTTCTTTTTGTCAAGACCGACCTGTCCGGTGCCCTGAATGA
ACTGCAAGACGAGGCAGCGCGGCTATCGTGGCTGGCCACGACGGGCGTTCCTTGCGCAGCTGTGCTCGAC
GTTGTCACTGAAGCGGGAAGGGACTGGCTGCTATTGGGCGAAGTGCCGGGGCAGGATCTCCTGTCATCTC
ACCTTGCTCCTGCCGAGAAAGTATCCATCATGGCTGATGCAATGCGGCGGCTGCATACGCTTGATCCGGC
TACCTGCCCATTCGACCACCAAGCGAAACATCGCATCGAGCGAGCACGTACTCGGATGGAAGCCGGTCTT
GTCGATCAGGATGATCTGGACGAAGAGCATCAGGGGCTCGCGCCAGCCGAACTGTTCGCCAGGCTCAAGG
CGAGCATGCCCGACGGCGAGGATCTCGTCGTGACCCATGGCGATGCCTGCTTGCCGAATATCATGGTGGA
AAATGGCCGCTTTTCTGGATTCATCGACTGTGGCCGGCTGGGTGTGGCGGACCGCTATCAGGACATAGCG
TTGGCTACCCGTGATATTGCTGAAGAGCTTGGCGGCGAATGGGCTGACCGCTTCCTCGTGCTTTACGGTA
TCGCCGCTCCCGATTCGCAGCGCATCGCCTTCTATCGCCTTCTTGACGAGTTCTTCTGAGCGGGACTCTG
GGGTTCGAAATGACCGACCAAGCGACGCCCAACCTGCCATCACGAGATTTCGATTCCACCGCCGCCTTCT
ATGAAAGGTTGGGCTTCGGAATCGTTTTCCGGGACGCCGGCTGGATGATCCTCCAGCGCGGGGATCTCAT
GCTGGAGTTCTTCGCCCACCCTAGGGGGAGGCTAACTGAAACACGGAAGGAGACAATACCGGAAGGAACC
CGCGCTATGACGGCAATAAAAAGACAGAATAAAACGCACGGTGTTGGGTCGTTTGTTCATAAACGCGGGG
TTCGGTCCCAGGGCTGGCACTCTGTCGATACCCCACCGAGACCCCATTGGGGCCAATACGCCCGCGTTTC
TTCCTTTTCCCCACCCCACCCCCCAAGTTCGGGTGAAGGCCCAGGGCTCGCAGCCAACGTCGGGGCGGCA
GGCCCTGCCATAGCCTCAGGTTACTCATATATACTTTAGATTGATTTAAAACTTCATTTTTAATTTAAAA
GGATCTAGGTGAAGATCCTTTTTGATAATCTCATGACCAAAATCCCTTAACGTGAGTTTTCGTTCCACTG
AGCGTCAGACCCCGTAGAAAAGATCAAAGGATCTTCTTGAGATCCTTTTTTTCTGCGCGTAATCTGCTGC
TTGCAAACAAAAAAACCACCGCTACCAGCGGTGGTTTGTTTGCCGGATCAAGAGCTACCAACTCTTTTTC
CGAAGGTAACTGGCTTCAGCAGAGCGCAGATACCAAATACTGTTCTTCTAGTGTAGCCGTAGTTAGGCCA
CCACTTCAAGAACTCTGTAGCACCGCCTACATACCTCGCTCTGCTAATCCTGTTACCAGTGGCTGCTGCC
AGTGGCGATAAGTCGTGTCTTACCGGGTTGGACTCAAGACGATAGTTACCGGATAAGGCGCAGCGGTCGG
GCTGAACGGGGGGTTCGTGCACACAGCCCAGCTTGGAGCGAACGACCTACACCGAACTGAGATACCTACA
GCGTGAGCTATGAGAAAGCGCCACGCTTCCCGAAGGGAGAAAGGCGGACAGGTATCCGGTAAGCGGCAGG
GTCGGAACAGGAGAGCGCACGAGGGAGCTTCCAGGGGGAAACGCCTGGTATCTTTATAGTCCTGTCGGGT
TTCGCCACCTCTGACTTGAGCGTCGATTTTTGTGATGCTCGTCAGGGGGGCGGAGCCTATGGAAAAACGC
CAGCAACGCGGCCTTTTTACGGTTCCTGGCCTTTTGCTGGCCTTTTGCTCACATGTTCTTTCCTGCGTTA
TCCCCTGATTCTGTGGATAACCGTATTACCGCCATGCAT
Features (pLannotate 1.2.2; 17 found; start..end, strand, type, name):
     61..364     +  enhancer       CMV enhancer: human cytomegalovirus immediate early enhancer
    365..568     +  promoter       CMV promoter: human cytomegalovirus (CMV) immediate early promoter
    609..683     +  CDS            CD160 (fragment): BY55_HUMAN - Also known as BY55 From Homo sapiens (Human).
    711..1362    +  CDS            GST (fragment): glutathione S-transferase from Schistosoma japonicum
   1398..2114    +  CDS            EGFP: EGFP is a basic (constitutively fluorescent) green fluorescent protein published in 1996, derived from Aequorea victoria. It is reported to be a rapidly-maturing weak dimer with moderate acid sensitivity.
   2133..2240    +  CDS            CD160 (fragment): BY55_HUMAN - Also known as BY55 From Homo sapiens (Human).
   2244..2300    +  misc_feature   MCS: multiple cloning site
   2317..2401    +  CDS            large T antigen (fragment): large T antigen from SV40 (simian virus 40)
   2424..2545    +  polyA_signal   SV40 poly(A) signal: SV40 polyadenylation signal
   2579..3007    -  rep_origin     f1 ori (sequence partly withheld): f1 bacteriophage origin of replication; arrow indicates direction of (+) strand synthesis
   3034..3138    +  promoter       AmpR promoter: bla
   3140..3497    +  promoter       SV40 promoter: SV40 enhancer and early promoter
   3532..4326    +  CDS            NeoR/KanR: aminoglycoside phosphotransferase from Tn5; aph(3')-II (or nptII); confers resistance to neomycin, kanamycin, and G418 (Geneticin®)
   4347..4499    +  CDS            ble (fragment): BLE_KLEPN - Experimental evidence at protein level: Swiss-Prot protein existence level 1. Binding protein with a strong affinity to the bleomycin family of antibiotics. Binds to CL990; an antimitotic-antibiotic compound. From Klebsiella pneumoniae.
   4558..4605    +  polyA_signal   HSV TK poly(A) signal: herpes simplex virus thymidine kinase polyadenylation signal (Cole and Stacy, 1985)
   4696..4712    -  polyA_signal   bGH poly(A) signal (fragment): bovine growth hormone polyadenylation signal
   4934..5522    +  rep_origin     ori: high-copy-number ColE1/pMB1/pBR322/pUC origin of replication
