[The description below was written by a language model from this plasmid's Addgene catalogue record and pLannotate feature annotations shown in this document.]
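Description:
pGST-EGFP-GPIBY55 is a 5.6 kb mammalian expression plasmid built on the pEGFP-C2 backbone. It expresses a cell-surface affinity sorting tag. It replicates in E. coli at high copy from a ColE1/pUC-type origin and also carries an f1 phage origin. A single NeoR/KanR (Tn5 aminoglycoside phosphotransferase) gene serves both hosts. The bacterial bla-type promoter drives it for kanamycin selection in bacteria. The SV40 enhancer/early promoter, with an HSV TK polyadenylation signal, drives it for G418 selection in mammalian cells. The short hits to ble, bGH poly(A) and SV40 large T antigen are fragments, most likely residual backbone sequence rather than functional parts.

The payload is one open reading frame under the human CMV immediate-early enhancer and promoter, terminated by the SV40 poly(A) signal. The feature table shows four segments in order: a short N-terminal fragment of human CD160 (BY55), Schistosoma japonicum glutathione S-transferase, EGFP, and a second C-terminal CD160 fragment, followed by the remaining multiple cloning site. The position of the first CD160 piece is consistent with a secretion signal peptide. The second corresponds to the GPI-attachment signal indicated by the construct name, although the annotation does not label either function explicitly. Together they would route the fusion through the secretory pathway and tether GST-EGFP to the outer face of the plasma membrane by a GPI anchor.

According to the record, the construct marks transfection-positive cells. EGFP fluorescence reports expression, and the surface-displayed GST provides a handle for affinity capture, presumably on glutathione-based matrices, so that transfected cells can be enriched without flow sorting or drug selection.
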