Addgene plasmid #213714: pGST-EGFP-GPIBY55
Purpose: Express the affinity sorting tag GST-EGFP- GPIBY55.
Depositing lab: Qilai Huang. Depositing organization: Shandong University. Publication: GPI-anchored glutathione S-transferase as marker allows affinity sorting of transfection-positive cells. Ma S, Yang L, Zuo Q, Huang Q. Front Mol Biosci. 2022 Sep 29;9:1016090. doi: 10.3389/fmolb.2022.1016090. eCollection 2022. PubMed 36250010.
Backbone
  Vector backbone: pEGFP-C2
  Vector type: Mammalian Expression
  Selectable markers: Neomycin (select with G418)
Growth in bacteria
  Bacterial resistance: Kanamycin, 50 μg/mL
  Growth temperature: 37°C
  Growth strain: DH5alpha
  Copy number: High Copy
Gene/Insert
  Gene/Insert name: EGFP
  Species: Synthetic
  Promoter: CMV
  Tag / fusion protein: GST (N terminal on insert)
  Cloning method: Restriction Enzyme; 5′ cloning site AgeI (not destroyed); 3′ cloning site BgllI (not destroyed)
Terms and licenses: Academic/Nonprofit Terms; Industry Terms: Not Available to Industry
How to cite: pGST-EGFP-GPIBY55 was a gift from Qilai Huang (Addgene plasmid # 213714 ; http://n2t.net/addgene:213714 ; RRID:Addgene_213714)
