>Addgene plasmid #213714 | pGST-EGFP-GPIBY55 | depositor partial sequence | sequence record 416733 | BY55 Nsig-GST-EGFP-GPIBY55-
ATGCTGCTGGAGCCTGGCAGAGGCTGCTGCGCTCTGGCCATCCTGCTGGCCATCGTGGACATCCAGAGCG
GAGGCAGCGCCTGGAGCCACCCTCAGATGGGCTCCCCTATACTAGGTTATTGGAAAATTAAGGGCCTTGT
GCAACCCACTCGACTTCTTTTGGAATATCTTGAAGAAAAATATGAAGAGCATTTGTATGAGCGCGATGAA
GGTGATAAATGGCGAAACAAAAAGTTTGAATTGGGTTTGGAGTTTCCCAATCTTCCTTATTATATTGATG
GTGATGTTAAATTAACACAGTCTATGGCCATCATACGTTATATAGCTGACAAGCACAACATGTTGGGTGG
TTGTCCAAAAGAGCGTGCAGAGATTTCAATGCTTGAAGGAGCGGTTTTGGATATTAGATACGGTGTTTCG
AGAATTGCATATAGTAAAGACTTTGAAACTCTCAAAGTTGATTTTCTTAGCAAGCTACCTGAAATGCTGA
AAATGTTCGAAGATCGTTTATGTCATAAAACATATTTAAATGGTGATCATGTAACCCATCCTGACTTCAT
GTTGTATGACGCTCTTGATGTTGTTTTATACATGGACCCAATGTGCCTGGATGCGTTCCCAAAATTAGTT
TGTTTTAAAAAACGTATTGAAGCTATCCCACAAATTGATAAGTACTTGAAATCCAGCAAGTATATAGCAT
GGCCTTTGCAGGGCTGGCAAGCCACGTTTGGTGGTGGCGACCATCCTCCAAAATCGGATCTGGTTCCGCG
TGGATCCCCGGTCGCCACCATGGTGAGCAAGGGCGAGGAGCTGTTCACCGGGGTGGTGCCCATCCTGGTC
GAGCTGGACGGCGACGTAAACGGCCACAAGTTCAGCGTGTCCGGCGAGGGCGAGGGCGATGCCACCTACG
GCAAGCTGACCCTGAAGTTCATCTGCACCACCGGCAAGCTGCCCGTGCCCTGGCCCACCCTCGTGACCAC
CCTGACCTACGGCGTGCAGTGCTTCAGCCGCTACCCCGACCACATGAAGCAGCACGACTTCTTCAAGTCC
GCCATGCCCGAAGGCTACGTCCAGGAGCGCACCATCTTCTTCAAGGACGACGGCAACTACAAGACCCGCG
CCGAGGTGAAGTTCGAGGGCGACACCCTGGTGAACCGCATCGAGCTGAAGGGCATCGACTTCAAGGAGGA
CGGCAACATCCTGGGGCACAAGCTGGAGTACAACTACAACAGCCACAACGTCTATATCATGGCCGACAAG
CAGAAGAACGGCATCAAGGTGAACTTCAAGATCCGCCACAACATCGAGGACGGCAGCGTGCAGCTCGCCG
ACCACTACCAGCAGAACACCCCCATCGGCGACGGCCCCGTGCTGCTGCCCGACAACCACTACCTGAGCAC
CCAGTCCGCCCTGAGCAAAGACCCCAACGAGAAGCGCGATCACATGGTCCTGCTGGAGTTCGTGACCGCC
GCCGGGATCACTCTCGGCATGGACGAGCTGTACAAGTCCGGCCGGACTCAGATCCGGCAGCACCTGGAGT
TCAGCCACAACGAGGGCACCCTGAGCAGCGGCTTCCTCCAGGAGAAGGTGTGGGTGATGCTGGTGACCAG
CCTGGTGGCTCTCCAGGCCCTGTAG
